>Addgene plasmid #75586 | CSNK2A2 gRNA (BRDN0001144724) | addgene full sequence | sequence record 184168 | Addgene Assembled Sequence
CCCGGGTGCAAAGATGGATAAAGTTTTAAACAGAGAGGAATCTTTGCAGCTAATGGACCTTCTAGGTCTT
GAAAGGAGTGGGAATTGGCTCCGGTGCCCGTCAGTGGGCAGAGCGCACATCGCCCACAGTCCCCGAGAAG
TTGGGGGGAGGGGTCGGCAATTGATCCGGTGCCTAGAGAAGGTGGCGCGGGGTAAACTGGGAAAGTGATG
TCGTGTACTGGCTCCGCCTTTTTCCCGAGGGTGGGGGAGAACCGTATATAAGTGCAGTAGTCGCCGTGAA
CGTTCTTTTTCGCAACGGGTTTGCCGCCAGAACACAGGTAAGTGCCGTGTGTGGTTCCCGCGGGCCTGGC
CTCTTTACGGGTTATGGCCCTTGCGTGCCTTGAATTACTTCCACCTGGCTGCAGTACGTGATTCTTGATC
CCGAGCTTCGGGTTGGAAGTGGGTGGGAGAGTTCGAGGCCTTGCGCTTAAGGAGCCCCTTCGCCTCGTGC
TTGAGTTGAGGCCTGGCCTGGGCGCTGGGGCCGCCGCGTGCGAATCTGGTGGCACCTTCGCGCCTGTCTC
GCTGCTTTCGATAAGTCTCTAGCCATTTAAAATTTTTGATGACCTGCTGCGACGCTTTTTTTCTGGCAAG
ATAGTCTTGTAAATGCGGGCCAAGATCTGCACACTGGTATTTCGGTTTTTGGGGCCGCGGGCGGCGACGG
GGCCCGTGCGTCCCAGCGCACATGTTCGGCGAGGCGGGGCCTGCGAGCGCGGCCACCGAGAATCGGACGG
GGGTAGTCTCAAGCTGGCCGGCCTGCTCTGGTGCCTGGCCTCGCGCCGCCGTGTATCGCCCCGCCCTGGG
CGGCAAGGCTGGCCCGGTCGGCACCAGTTGCGTGAGCGGAAAGATGGCCGCTTCCCGGCCCTGCTGCAGG
GAGCTCAAAATGGAGGACGCGGCGCTCGGGAGAGCGGGCGGGTGAGTCACCCACACAAAGGAAAAGGGCC
TTTCCGTCCTCAGCCGTCGCTTCATGTGACTCCACGGAGTACCGGGCGCCGTCCAGGCACCTCGATTAGT
TCTCGAGCTTTTGGAGTACGTCGTCTTTAGGTTGGGGGGAGGGGTTTTATGCGATGGAGTTTCCCCACAC
TGAGTGGGTGGAGACTGAAGTTAGGCCAGCTTGGCACTTGATGTAATTCTCCTTGGAATTTGCCCTTTTT
GAGTTTGGATCTTGGTTCATTCTCAAGCCTCAGACAGTGGTTCAAAGTTTTTTTCTTCCATTTCAGGTGT
CGTGACGTACGGCCACCATGACCGAGTACAAGCCCACGGTGCGCCTCGCCACCCGCGACGACGTCCCCAG
GGCCGTACGCACCCTCGCCGCCGCGTTCGCCGACTACCCCGCCACGCGCCACACCGTCGATCCGGACCGC
CACATCGAGCGGGTCACCGAGCTGCAAGAACTCTTCCTCACGCGCGTCGGGCTCGACATCGGCAAGGTGT
GGGTCGCGGACGACGGCGCCGCCGTGGCGGTCTGGACCACGCCGGAGAGCGTCGAAGCGGGGGCGGTGTT
CGCCGAGATCGGCCCGCGCATGGCCGAGTTGAGCGGTTCCCGGCTGGCCGCGCAGCAACAGATGGAAGGC
CTCCTGGCGCCGCACCGGCCCAAGGAGCCCGCGTGGTTCCTGGCCACCGTCGGAGTCTCGCCCGACCACC
AGGGCAAGGGTCTGGGCAGCGCCGTCGTGCTCCCCGGAGTGGAGGCGGCCGAGCGCGCCGGGGTGCCCGC
CTTCCTGGAGACCTCCGCGCCCCGCAACCTCCCCTTCTACGAGCGGCTCGGCTTCACCGTCACCGCCGAC
GTCGAGGTGCCCGAAGGACCGCGCACCTGGTGCATGACCCGCAAGCCCGGTGCCTGAACGCGTTAAGTCG
ACAATCAACCTCTGGATTACAAAATTTGTGAAAGATTGACTGGTATTCTTAACTATGTTGCTCCTTTTAC
GCTATGTGGATACGCTGCTTTAATGCCTTTGTATCATGCTATTGCTTCCCGTATGGCTTTCATTTTCTCC
TCCTTGTATAAATCCTGGTTGCTGTCTCTTTATGAGGAGTTGTGGCCCGTTGTCAGGCAACGTGGCGTGG
TGTGCACTGTGTTTGCTGACGCAACCCCCACTGGTTGGGGCATTGCCACCACCTGTCAGCTCCTTTCCGG
GACTTTCGCTTTCCCCCTCCCTATTGCCACGGCGGAACTCATCGCCGCCTGCCTTGCCCGCTGCTGGACA
GGGGCTCGGCTGTTGGGCACTGACAATTCCGTGGTGTTGTCGGGGAAATCATCGTCCTTTCCTTGGCTGC
TCGCCTGTGTTGCCACCTGGATTCTGCGCGGGACGTCCTTCTGCTACGTCCCTTCGGCCCTCAATCCAGC
GGACCTTCCTTCCCGCGGCCTGCTGCCGGCTCTGCGGCCTCTTCCGCGTCTTCGCCTTCGCCCTCAGACG
AGTCGGATCTCCCTTTGGGCCGCCTCCCCGCGTCGACTTTAAGACCAATGACTTACAAGGCAGCTGTAGA
TCTTAGCCACTTTTTAAAAGAAAAGGGGGGACTGGAAGGGCTAATTCACTCCCAACGAAGACAAGATCTG
CTTTTTGCTTGTACTGGGTCTCTCTGGTTAGACCAGATCTGAGCCTGGGAGCTCTCTGGCTAACTAGGGA
ACCCACTGCTTAAGCCTCAATAAAGCTTGCCTTGAGTGCTTCAAGTAGTGTGTGCCCGTCTGTTGTGTGA
CTCTGGTAACTAGAGATCCCTCAGACCCTTTTAGTCAGTGTGGAAAATCTCTAGCAGTACGTATAGTAGT
TCATGTCATCTTATTATTCAGTATTTATAACTTGCAAAGAAATGAATATCAGAGAGTGAGAGGAACTTGT
TTATTGCAGCTTATAATGGTTACAAATAAAGCAATAGCATCACAAATTTCACAAATAAAGCATTTTTTTC
ACTGCATTCTAGTTGTGGTTTGTCCAAACTCATCAATGTATCTTATCATGTCTGGCTCTAGCTATCCCGC
CCCTAACTCCGCCCATCCCGCCCCTAACTCCGCCCAGTTCCGCCCATTCTCCGCCCCATGGCTGACTAAT
TTTTTTTATTTATGCAGAGGCCGAGGCCGCCTCGGCCTCTGAGCTATTCCAGAAGTAGTGAGGAGGCTTT
TTTGGAGGCCTAGGGACGTACCCAATTCGCCCTATAGTGAGTCGTATTACGCGCGCTCACTGGCCGTCGT
TTTACAACGTCGTGACTGGGAAAACCCTGGCGTTACCCAACTTAATCGCCTTGCAGCACATCCCCCTTTC
GCCAGCTGGCGTAATAGCGAAGAGGCCCGCACCGATCGCCCTTCCCAACAGTTGCGCAGCCTGAATGGCG
AATGGG
[124 nt withheld, positions 3367-3490]
C
[91 nt withheld, positions 3492-3582]
A
[49 nt withheld, positions 3584-3632]
CCTTTGACGTTGGAGTCCACGTTCTTT
[37 nt withheld, positions 3660-3696]
ACCCTATCTCGGTCTATTCTTTTGATTTATAAGGGATTTTGCCGATTTCGGCCTATTGGTTAAAAAATGA
GCTGATTTAACAAAAATTTAACGCGAATTTTAACAAAATATTAACGCTTACAATTTAGGTGGCACTTTTC
GGGGAAATGTGCGCGGAACCCCTATTTGTTTATTTTTCTAAATACATTCAAATATGTATCCGCTCATGAG
ACAATAACCCTGATAAATGCTTCAATAATATTGAAAAAGGAAGAGTATGAGTATTCAACATTTCCGTGTC
GCCCTTATTCCCTTTTTTGCGGCATTTTGCCTTCCTGTTTTTGCTCACCCAGAAACGCTGGTGAAAGTAA
AAGATGCTGAAGATCAGTTGGGTGCACGAGTGGGTTACATCGAACTGGATCTCAACAGCGGTAAGATCCT
TGAGAGTTTTCGCCCCGAAGAACGTTTTCCAATGATGAGCACTTTTAAAGTTCTGCTATGTGGCGCGGTA
TTATCCCGTATTGACGCCGGGCAAGAGCAACTCGGTCGCCGCATACACTATTCTCAGAATGACTTGGTTG
AGTACTCACCAGTCACAGAAAAGCATCTTACGGATGGCATGACAGTAAGAGAATTATGCAGTGCTGCCAT
AACCATGAGTGATAACACTGCGGCCAACTTACTTCTGACAACGATCGGAGGACCGAAGGAGCTAACCGCT
TTTTTGCACAACATGGGGGATCATGTAACTCGCCTTGATCGTTGGGAACCGGAGCTGAATGAAGCCATAC
CAAACGACGAGCGTGACACCACGATGCCTGTAGCAATGGCAACAACGTTGCGCAAACTATTAACTGGCGA
ACTACTTACTCTAGCTTCCCGGCAACAATTAATAGACTGGATGGAGGCGGATAAAGTTGCAGGACCACTT
CTGCGCTCGGCCCTTCCGGCTGGCTGGTTTATTGCTGATAAATCTGGAGCCGGTGAGCGTGGGTCTCGCG
GTATCATTGCAGCACTGGGGCCAGATGGTAAGCCCTCCCGTATCGTAGTTATCTACACGACGGGGAGTCA
GGCAACTATGGATGAACGAAATAGACAGATCGCTGAGATAGGTGCCTCACTGATTAAGCATTGGTAACTG
TCAGACCAAGTTTACTCATATATACTTTAGATTGATTTAAAACTTCATTTTTAATTTAAAAGGATCTAGG
TGAAGATCCTTTTTGATAATCTCATGACCAAAATCCCTTAACGTGAGTTTTCGTTCCACTGAGCGTCAGA
CCCCGTAGAAAAGATCAAAGGATCTTCTTGAGATCCTTTTTTTCTGCGCGTAATCTGCTGCTTGCAAACA
AAAAAACCACCGCTACCAGCGGTGGTTTGTTTGCCGGATCAAGAGCTACCAACTCTTTTTCCGAAGGTAA
CTGGCTTCAGCAGAGCGCAGATACCAAATACTGTTCTTCTAGTGTAGCCGTAGTTAGGCCACCACTTCAA
GAACTCTGTAGCACCGCCTACATACCTCGCTCTGCTAATCCTGTTACCAGTGGCTGCTGCCAGTGGCGAT
AAGTCGTGTCTTACCGGGTTGGACTCAAGACGATAGTTACCGGATAAGGCGCAGCGGTCGGGCTGAACGG
GGGGTTCGTGCACACAGCCCAGCTTGGAGCGAACGACCTACACCGAACTGAGATACCTACAGCGTGAGCT
ATGAGAAAGCGCCACGCTTCCCGAAGGGAGAAAGGCGGACAGGTATCCGGTAAGCGGCAGGGTCGGAACA
GGAGAGCGCACGAGGGAGCTTCCAGGGGGAAACGCCTGGTATCTTTATAGTCCTGTCGGGTTTCGCCACC
TCTGACTTGAGCGTCGATTTTTGTGATGCTCGTCAGGGGGGCGGAGCCTATGGAAAAACGCCAGCAACGC
GGCCTTTTTACGGTTCCTGGCCTTTTGCTGGCCTTTTGCTCACATGTTCTTTCCTGCGTTATCCCCTGAT
TCTGTGGATAACCGTATTACCGCCTTTGAGTGAGCTGATACCGCTCGCCGCAGCCGAACGACCGAGCGCA
GCGAGTCAGTGAGCGAGGAAGCGGAAGAGCGCCCAATACGCAAACCGCCTCTCCCCGCGCGTTGGCCGAT
TCATTAATGCAGCTGGCACGACAGGTTTCCCGACTGGAAAGCGGGCAGTGAGCGCAACGCAATTAATGTG
AGTTAGCTCACTCATTAGGCACCCCAGGCTTTACACTTTATGCTTCCGGCTCGTATGTTGTGTGGAATTG
TGAGCGGATAACAATTTCACACAGGAAACAGCTATGACCATGATTACGCCAAGCGCGCAATTAACCCTCA
CTAAAGGGAACAAAAGCTGGAGCTGCAAGCTTAATGTAGTCTTATGCAATACTCTTGTAGTCTTGCAACA
TGGTAACGATGAGTTAGCAACATGCCTTACAAGGAGAGAAAAAGCACCGTGCATGCCGATTGGTGGAAGT
AAGGTGGTACGATCGTGCCTTATTAGGAAGGCAACAGACGGGTCTGACATGGATTGGACGAACCACTGAA
TTGCCGCATTGCAGAGATATTGTATTTAAGTGCCTAGCTCGATACATAAACGGGTCTCTCTGGTTAGACC
AGATCTGAGCCTGGGAGCTCTCTGGCTAACTAGGGAACCCACTGCTTAAGCCTCAATAAAGCTTGCCTTG
AGTGCTTCAAGTAGTGTGTGCCCGTCTGTTGTGTGACTCTGGTAACTAGAGATCCCTCAGACCCTTTTAG
TCAGTGTGGAAAATCTCTAGCAGTGGCGCCCGAACAGGGACTTGAAAGCGAAAGGGAAACCAGAGGAGCT
CTCTCGACGCAGGACTCGGCTTGCTGAAGCGCGCACGGCAAGAGGCGAGGGGCGGCGACTGGTGAGTACG
CCAAAAATTTTGACTAGCGGAGGCTAGAAGGAGAGAGATGGGTGCGAGAGCGTCAGTATTAAGCGGGGGA
GAATTAGATCGCGATGGGAAAAAATTCGGTTAAGGCCAGGGGGAAAGAAAAAATATAAATTAAAACATAT
AGTATGGGCAAGCAGGGAGCTAGAACGATTCGCAGTTAATCCTGGCCTGTTAGAAACATCAGAAGGCTGT
AGACAAATACTGGGACAGCTACAACCATCCCTTCAGACAGGATCAGAAGAACTTAGATCATTATATAATA
CAGTAGCAACCCTCTATTGTGTGCATCAAAGGATAGAGATAAAAGACACCAAGGAAGCTTTAGACAAGAT
AGAGGAAGAGCAAAACAAAAGTAAGACCACCGCACAGCAAGCGGCCGCTGATCTTCAGACCTGGAGGAGG
AGATATGAGGGACAATTGGAGAAGTGAATTATATAAATATAAAGTAGTAAAAATTGAACCATTAGGAGTA
GCACCCACCAAGGCAAAGAGAAGAGTGGTGCAGAGAGAAAAAAGAGCAGTGGGAATAGGAGCTTTGTTCC
TTGGGTTCTTGGGAGCAGCAGGAAGCACTATGGGCGCAGCGTCAATGACGCTGACGGTACAGGCCAGACA
ATTATTGTCTGGTATAGTGCAGCAGCAGAACAATTTGCTGAGGGCTATTGAGGCGCAACAGCATCTGTTG
CAACTCACAGTCTGGGGCATCAAGCAGCTCCAGGCAAGAATCCTGGCTGTGGAAAGATACCTAAAGGATC
AACAGCTCCTGGGGATTTGGGGTTGCTCTGGAAAACTCATTTGCACCACTGCTGTGCCTTGGAATGCTAG
TTGGAGTAATAAATCTCTGGAACAGATTTGGAATCACACGACCTGGATGGAGTGGGACAGAGAAATTAAC
AATTACACAAGCTTAATACACTCCTTAATTGAAGAATCGCAAAACCAGCAAGAAAAGAATGAACAAGAAT
TATTGGAATTAGATAAATGGGCAAGTTTGTGGAATTGGTTTAACATAACAAATTGGCTGTGGTATATAAA
ATTATTCATAATGATAGTAGGAGGCTTGGTAGGTTTAAGAATAGTTTTTGCTGTACTTTCTATAGTGAAT
AGAGTTAGGCAGGGATATTCACCATTATCGTTTCAGACCCACCTCCCAACCCCGAGGGGACCCAGAGAGG
GCCTATTTCCCATGATTCCTTCATATTTGCATATACGATACAAGGCTGTTAGAGAGATAATTAGAATTAA
TTTGACTGTAAACACAAAGATATTAGTACAAAATACGTGACGTAGAAAGTAATAATTTCTTGGGTAGTTT
GCAGTTTTAAAATTATGTTTTAAAATGGACTATCATATGCTTACCGTAACTTGAAAGTATTTCGATTTCT
TGGCTTTATATATCTTGTGGAAAGGACGAAACACCGTGTGCATGATTCCCTTGCTGGTTTTAGAGCTAGA
AATAGCAAGTTAAAATAAGGCTAGTCCGTTATCAACTTGAAAAAGTGGCACCGAGTCGGTGCTTTTTTAA
GCTTGGCGTAACTAGATCTTGAGACAAATGGCAGTATTCATCCACAATTTTAAAAGAAAAGGGGGGATTG
GGGGGTACAGTGCAGGGGAAAGAATAGTAGACATAATAGCAACAGACATACAAACTAAAGAATTACAAAA
ACAAATTACAAAAATTCAAAATTTTCGGGTTTATTACAGGGACAGCAGAGATCCACTTTGGCGCCGGCTC
GAGGGGG
Features (pLannotate 1.2.2; 29 found; start..end, strand, type, name):
     14..80      +  CDS            small t antigen (fragment): SV40 (simian virus 40) small t antigen
    106..317     +  promoter       EF-1α core promoter: core promoter for human elongation factor EF-1α
    318..1256    +  intron         EF-1α intron A: intron upstream of the start codon of human EF-1α
   1278..1877    +  CDS            PuroR (fragment): puromycin N-acetyltransferase; pac from Streptomyces; confers resistance to puromycin
   1893..2481    +  misc_feature   WPRE: woodchuck hepatitis virus posttranscriptional regulatory element
   2532..2551    +  misc_feature   cPPT/CTS (fragment): central polypurine tract and central termination sequence of HIV-1
   2553..2786    +  LTR            3' LTR (ΔU3): self-inactivating 3' long terminal repeat (LTR) from HIV-1
   2864..2985    +  polyA_signal   SV40 poly(A) signal: SV40 polyadenylation signal
   3025..3160    +  rep_origin     SV40 ori: SV40 origin of replication
   3181..3199    -  promoter       T7 promoter: promoter for bacteriophage T7 RNA polymerase
   3207..3362    +  CDS            lacZα (fragment): LacZα fragment of β-galactosidase; lacZ fragment
   3367..3795    +  rep_origin     f1 ori (sequence partly withheld): f1 bacteriophage origin of replication; arrow indicates direction of (+) strand synthesis
   3848..3952    +  promoter       AmpR promoter: bla
   3953..4813    +  CDS            AmpR: β-lactamase; bla; confers resistance to ampicillin, carbenicillin, and related antibiotics
   4984..5572    +  rep_origin     ori: high-copy-number ColE1/pMB1/pBR322/pUC origin of replication
   5755..5847    +  CDS            lacI (fragment): lac repressor; lacI; The lac repressor binds to the lac operator to inhibit transcription in E. coli. This inhibition can be relieved by adding lactose or isopropyl-β-D-thiogalactopyranoside (IPTG).
   5860..5881    +  protein_bind   CAP binding site: CAP binding activates transcription in the presence of cAMP. E. coli catabolite activator protein
   5896..5926    +  promoter       lac promoter: promoter for the E. coli lac operon
   5934..5950    +  protein_bind   lac operator: The lac repressor binds to the lac operator to inhibit transcription in E. coli. This inhibition can be relieved by adding lactose or isopropyl-β-D-thiogalactopyranoside (IPTG). lac repressor encoded by lacI
   5995..6013    +  promoter       T3 promoter: promoter for bacteriophage T3 RNA polymerase
   6041..6267    +  promoter       RSV promoter: Rous sarcoma virus enhancer/promoter
   6268..6448    +  LTR            5' LTR (truncated): truncated 5' long terminal repeat (LTR) from HIV-1
   6495..6620    +  misc_feature   HIV-1 Ψ: packaging signal of human immunodeficiency virus type 1
   6604..6967    +  CDS            HIV-1 gag (fragment): gag protein from human immunodeficiency virus 1; gag
   7113..7346    +  misc_feature   RRE: The Rev response element (RRE) of HIV-1 allows for Rev-dependent mRNA export from the nucleus to the cytoplasm.
   7723..7749    +  CDS            Rev (fragment): human immunodeficiency virus 1 (HIV-1) Rev protein; rev; enhances nuclear export of unspliced and incompletely spliced viral mRNAs
   7753..7993    +  promoter       U6 promoter: RNA polymerase III promoter for human U6 snRNA
   8023..8098    +  misc_RNA       gRNA scaffold: guide RNA scaffold for the Streptococcus pyogenes CRISPR/Cas9 system
   8154..8271    +  misc_feature   cPPT/CTS: central polypurine tract and central termination sequence of HIV-1
