[The description below was written by a language model from this plasmid's Addgene catalogue record and pLannotate feature annotations shown in this document.]
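Description:
CSNK2A2 gRNA (BRDN0001144724) is a third-generation lentiviral CRISPR guide plasmid built on the lentiGuide-Puro backbone, carrying a single guide RNA directed against human CSNK2A2, the gene encoding the casein kinase 2 alpha-prime catalytic subunit. The guide was designed against the NM_001896.2 reference transcript and belongs to a human kinome gRNA collection. In bacteria the plasmid is maintained at high copy through a ColE1/pUC-type origin and selected with ampicillin via the β-lactamase gene. An f1 origin, an SV40 origin and remnants of a lac/T7/T3 cloning region are also annotated in the backbone.

The transfer cassette is framed by an RSV promoter-driven truncated 5' LTR and a self-inactivating ΔU3 3' LTR. The chimeric 5' LTR makes genomic RNA production Tat-independent, and the ΔU3 deletion leaves the integrated provirus without LTR promoter activity. Between the LTRs lie the HIV-1 Ψ packaging signal with a partial gag sequence, the RRE for Rev-dependent nuclear export, and a cPPT/CTS element that aids nuclear import. The human U6 RNA polymerase III promoter transcribes the targeting spacer fused to the Streptococcus pyogenes Cas9 guide scaffold. Downstream, the EF-1α core promoter with its intron A drives puromycin N-acetyltransferase for selection of transduced mammalian cells, followed by a WPRE to enhance transcript expression.

The plasmid does not encode Cas9, so it is meant to be used alongside a separate Cas9 lentiviral vector or in cells that already express Cas9. Its typical use is Cas9-directed targeting of CSNK2A2 in human cells.
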