Addgene plasmid #75586: CSNK2A2 gRNA (BRDN0001144724)
Purpose: 3rd generation lentiviral gRNA plasmid targeting human CSNK2A2
Depositing lab: John Doench & David Root. Depositing organization: Broad Institute. Publication: Optimized sgRNA design to maximize activity and minimize off-target effects of CRISPR-Cas9. Doench JG, Fusi N, Sullender M, Hegde M, Vaimberg EW, Donovan KF, Smith I, Tothova Z, Wilen C, Orchard R, Virgin HW, Listgarten J, Root DE. Nat Biotechnol. 2016 Jan 18. doi: 10.1038/nbt.3437. PubMed 26780180.
Backbone
  Vector backbone: lentiGuide-Puro
  Backbone manufacturer: Zhang Lab (Addgene plasmid # 52963)
  Vector type: Mammalian Expression, Lentiviral, CRISPR
  Selectable markers: Puromycin
Growth in bacteria
  Bacterial resistance: Ampicillin, 100 μg/mL
  Growth temperature: 37°C
  Growth strain: DH5alpha
  Copy number: High Copy
Gene/Insert
  Gene/Insert name: CSNK2A2 (alt names: CSNK2A2; NM_001896.2)
  gRNA/shRNA sequence: TGTGCATGATTCCCTTGCTG
  Species: H. sapiens (human)
  Entrez Gene: CSNK2A2 (a.k.a. CK2A2, CK2alpha', CSNK2A1)
  Promoter: hU6
  Cloning method: Unknown
  Sequencing primers: 5′ U6-F; 3′ pS2-R
Terms and licenses: Academic/Nonprofit Terms; Industry Terms: Not Available to Industry
Depositor comments: The gRNA was designed to target the following Genbank reference sequence(s): NM_001896.2. Note that this plasmid does NOT contain Cas9. It should be used in conjunction with lentiCas9-Blast (Addgene #52962) or otherwise with cell lines already expressing Cas9. Browse the full kinome gRNA library at http://www.addgene.org/pooled-library/broadgpp-human-kinome/ or visit http://www.broadinstitute.org/rnai/public/ for detailed protocols and information.
How to cite: CSNK2A2 gRNA (BRDN0001144724) was a gift from John Doench & David Root (Addgene plasmid # 75586 ; http://n2t.net/addgene:75586 ; RRID:Addgene_75586)
