>Addgene plasmid #75586 | CSNK2A2 gRNA (BRDN0001144724) | depositor partial sequence | sequence record 143046 | Target Sequence
TGTGCATGATTCCCTTGCTG
