>Addgene plasmid #75586 | CSNK2A2 gRNA (BRDN0001144724) | addgene partial sequence | sequence record 184167 | hU6-F
ACGTAGAAAGTAATAATTTCTTGGGTAGTTTGCAGTTTTAAAATTATGTTTTAAAATGGACTATCATATG
CTTACCGTAACTTGAAAGTATTTCGATTTCTTGGCTTTATATATCTTGTGGAAAGGACGAAACACCGTGT
GCATGATTCCCTTGCTGGTTTTAGAGCTAGAAATAGCAAGTTAAAATAAGGCTAGTCCGTTATCAACTTG
AAAAAGTGGCACCGAGTCGGTGCTTTTTTAAGCTTGGCGTAACTAGATCTTGAGACAAATGGCAGTATTC
ATCCACAATTTTAAAAGAAAAGGGGGGATTGGGGGGTACAGTGCAGGGGAAAGAATAGTAGACATAATAG
CAACAGACATACAAACTAAAGAATTACAAAAACAAATTACAAAAATTCAAAATTTTCGGGTTTATTACAG
GGACAGCAGAGATCCACTTTGGCGCCGGCTCGAGGGGGCCCGGGTGCAAAGATGGATAAAGTTTTAAACA
GAGAGGAATCTTTGCAGCTAATGGACCTTCTAGGTCTTGAAAGGAGTGGGAATTGGCTCCGGTGCCCGTC
AGTGGGCAGA
